>Addgene plasmid #236917 | CMV HaloTag-LgBiT Vector | addgene full sequence | sequence record 474757 | Addgene NGS Result
TCAATATTGGCCATTAGCCATATTATTCATTGGTTATATAGCATAAATCAATATTGGCTATTGGCCATTG
CATACGTTGTATCTATATCATAATATGTACATTTATATTGGCTCATGTCCAATATGACCGCCATGTTGGC
ATTGATTATTGACTAGTTATTAATAGTAATCAATTACGGGGTCATTAGTTCATAGCCCATATATGGAGTT
CCGCGTTACATAACTTACGGTAAATGGCCCGCCTGGCTGACCGCCCAACGACCCCCGCCCATTGACGTCA
ATAATGACGTATGTTCCCATAGTAACGCCAATAGGGACTTTCCATTGACGTCAATGGGTGGAGTATTTAC
GGTAAACTGCCCACTTGGCAGTACATCAAGTGTATCATATGCCAAGTCCGCCCCCTATTGACGTCAATGA
CGGTAAATGGCCCGCCTGGCATTATGCCCAGTACATGACCTTACGGGACTTTCCTACTTGGCAGTACATC
TACGTATTAGTCATCGCTATTACCATGGTGATGCGGTTTTGGCAGTACACCAATGGGCGTGGATAGCGGT
TTGACTCACGGGGATTTCCAAGTCTCCACCCCATTGACGTCAATGGGAGTTTGTTTTGGCACCAAAATCA
ACGGGACTTTCCAAAATGTCGTAATAACCCCGCCCCGTTGACGCAAATGGGCGGTAGGCGTGTACGGTGG
GAGGTCTATATAAGCAGAGCTGGTTTAGTGAACCGTCAGATCACTAGAAGCTTTATTGCGGTAGTTTATC
ACAGTTAAATTGCTAACGCAGTCAGTGCTTCTGACACAACAGTCTCGAACTTAAGCTGCAGAAGTTGGTC
GTGAGGCACTGGGCAGGTAAGTATCAAGGTTACAAGACAGGTTTAAGGAGACCAATAGAAACTGGGCTTG
TCGAGACAGAGAAGACTCTTGCGTTTCTGATAGGCACCTATTGGTCTTACTGACATCCACTTTGCCTTTC
TCTCCACAGGTGTCCACTCCCAGTTCAATTACAGCTCTTAAGGCTAGAGTATTAATACGACTCACTATAG
GGCTAGCGATCGCCATGGCAGAAATCGGTACTGGCTTTCCATTCGACCCCCATTATGTGGAAGTCCTGGG
CGAGCGCATGCACTACGTCGATGTTGGTCCGCGCGATGGCACCCCTGTGCTGTTCCTGCACGGTAACCCG
ACCTCCTCCTACGTGTGGCGCAACATCATCCCGCATGTTGCACCGACCCATCGCTGCATTGCTCCAGACC
TGATCGGTATGGGCAAATCCGACAAACCAGACCTGGGTTATTTCTTCGACGACCACGTCCGCTTCATGGA
TGCCTTCATCGAAGCCCTGGGTCTGGAAGAGGTCGTCCTGGTCATTCACGACTGGGGCTCCGCTCTGGGT
TTCCACTGGGCCAAGCGCAATCCAGAGCGCGTCAAAGGTATTGCATTTATGGAGTTCATCCGCCCTATCC
CGACCTGGGACGAATGGCCAGAATTTGCCCGCGAGACCTTCCAGGCCTTCCGCACCACCGACGTCGGCCG
CAAGCTGATCATCGATCAGAACGTTTTTATCGAGGGTACGCTGCCGATGGGTGTCGTCCGCCCGCTGACT
GAAGTCGAGATGGACCATTACCGCGAGCCGTTCCTGAATCCTGTTGACCGCGAGCCACTGTGGCGCTTCC
CAAACGAGCTGCCAATCGCCGGTGAGCCAGCGAACATCGTCGCGCTGGTCGAAGAATACATGGACTGGCT
GCACCAGTCCCCTGTCCCGAAGCTGCTGTTCTGGGGCACCCCAGGCGTTCTGATCCCACCGGCCGAAGCC
GCTCGCCTGGCCAAAAGCCTGCCTAACTGCAAGGCTGTGGACATCGGCCCGGGTCTGAATCTGCTGCAAG
AAGACAACCCGGACCTGATCGGCAGCGAGATCGCGCGCTGGCTGTCGACGCTCGAGATTTCCGGCGTTTC
TCAAGGCAGTTCAGGTGGTGGCGGGAGCGGAGGTGGAGGCTCGAGCGGTGTCTTCACACTCGAAGATTTC
GTTGGGGACTGGGAACAGACAGCCGCCTACAACCTGGACCAAGTCCTTGAACAGGGAGGTGTGTCCAGTT
TGCTGCAGAATCTCGCCGTGTCCGTAACTCCGATCCAAAGGATTGTCCGGAGCGGTGAAAATGCCCTGAA
GATCGACATCCATGTCATCATCCCGTATGAAGGTCTGAGCGCCGACCAAATGGCCCAGATCGAAGAGGTG
TTTAAGGTGGTGTACCCTGTGGATGATCATCACTTTAAGGTGATCCTGCCCTATGGCACACTGGTAATCG
ACGGGGTTACGCCGAACATGCTGAACTATTTCGGACGGCCGTATGAAGGCATCGCCGTGTTCGACGGCAA
AAAGATCACTGTAACAGGGACCCTGTGGAACGGCAACAAAATTATCGACGAGCGCCTGATCACCCCCGAC
GGCTCCATGCTGTTCCGAGTAACCATCAACAGCTAAGGCCGCGACTCTAGAGTCGACCTGCAGGCATGCA
AGCTGATCCGGCTGCTAACAAAGCCCGAAAGGAAGCTGAGTTGGCTGCTGCCACCGCTGAGCAATAACTA
GCATAACCCCTTGGGGCGGCCGCTTCGAGCAGACATGATAAGATACATTGATGAGTTTGGACAAACCACA
ACTAGAATGCAGTGAAAAAAATGCTTTATTTGTGAAATTTGTGATGCTATTGCTTTATTTGTAACCATTA
TAAGCTGCAATAAACAAGTTAACAACAACAATTGCATTCATTTTATGTTTCAGGTTCAGGGGGAGATGTG
GGAGGTTTTTTTAAGCAAGTAAAACCTCTACAAATGTGGTAAAATCGAATTTTAACAAAATATTAACGCT
TACAATTTCCTGATGCGGTATTTTCTCCTTACGCATCTGTGCGGTATTTCACACCGCATACGCGGATCTG
CGCAGCACCATGGCCTGAAATAACCTCTGAAAGAGGAACTTGGTTAGGTACCTTCTGAGGCGGAAAGAAC
CAGCTGTGGAATGTGTGTCAGTTAGGGTGTGGAAAGTCCCCAGGCTCCCCAGCAGGCAGAAGTATGCAAA
GCATGCATCTCAATTAGTCAGCAACCAGGTGTGGAAAGTCCCCAGGCTCCCCAGCAGGCAGAAGTATGCA
AAGCATGCATCTCAATTAGTCAGCAACCATAGTCCCGCCCCTAACTCCGCCCATCCCGCCCCTAACTCCG
CCCAGTTCCGCCCATTCTCCGCCCCATGGCTGACTAATTTTTTTTATTTATGCAGAGGCCGAGGCCGCCT
CGGCCTCTGAGCTATTCCAGAAGTAGTGAGGAGGCTTTTTTGGAGGCCTAGGCTTTTGCAAAAAGCTCGA
TTCTTCTGACACTAGCGCCACCATGAAGAAGCCCGAACTCACCGCTACCAGCGTTGAAAAATTTCTCATC
GAGAAGTTCGACAGTGTGAGCGACCTGATGCAGTTGTCGGAGGGCGAAGAGAGCCGAGCCTTCAGCTTCG
ATGTCGGCGGACGCGGCTATGTACTGCGGGTGAATAGCTGCGCTGATGGCTTCTACAAAGACCGCTACGT
GTACCGCCACTTCGCCAGCGCTGCACTACCCATCCCCGAAGTGTTGGACATCGGCGAGTTCAGCGAGAGC
CTGACATACTGCATCAGTAGACGCGCCCAAGGCGTTACTCTCCAAGACCTCCCCGAAACAGAGCTGCCTG
CTGTGTTACAGCCTGTCGCCGAAGCTATGGATGCTATTGCCGCCGCCGACCTCAGTCAAACCAGCGGCTT
CGGCCCATTCGGGCCCCAAGGCATCGGCCAGTACACAACCTGGCGGGATTTCATTTGCGCCATTGCTGAT
CCCCATGTCTACCACTGGCAGACCGTGATGGACGACACCGTGTCCGCCAGCGTAGCTCAAGCCCTGGACG
AACTGATGCTGTGGGCCGAAGACTGTCCCGAGGTGCGCCACCTCGTCCATGCCGACTTCGGCAGCAACAA
CGTCCTGACCGACAACGGCCGCATCACCGCCGTAATCGACTGGTCCGAAGCTATGTTCGGGGACAGTCAG
TACGAGGTGGCCAACATCTTCTTCTGGCGGCCCTGGCTGGCTTGCATGGAGCAGCAGACTCGCTACTTCG
AGCGCCGGCATCCCGAGCTGGCCGGCAGCCCTCGTCTGCGAGCCTACATGCTGCGCATCGGCCTGGATCA
GCTCTACCAGAGCCTCGTGGACGGCAACTTCGACGATGCTGCCTGGGCTCAAGGCCGCTGCGATGCCATC
GTCCGCAGCGGGGCCGGCACCGTCGGTCGCACACAAATCGCTCGCCGGAGCGCAGCCGTATGGACCGACG
GCTGCGTCGAGGTGCTGGCCGACAGCGGCAACCGCCGGCCCAGTACACGACCGCGCGCTAAGGAGGTAGG
TCGAGTTTAGACTCTAGCCATCACGATGGCCGCAATAAAATATCTTTATTTTCATTACATCTGTGTGTTG
GTTTTTTGTGTGAATCGATAGCGATAAGGATCCTCTTTGCGCTTGCGTTTTCCCTTGTCCAGATAGCCCA
GTAGCTGACATTCATCCGGGGTCAGCACCGTTTCTGCGGACTGGCTTTCTACGTAATGGTTTCTTAGACG
TCAGGTGGCACTTTTCGGGGAAATGTGCGCGGAACCCCTATTTGTTTATTTTTCTAAATACATTCAAATA
TGTATCCGCTCATGAGACAATAACCCTGATAAATGCTTCAATAATATTGAAAAAGGAAGAGTATGAGTAT
TCAACATTTCCGTGTCGCCCTTATTCCCTTTTTTGCGGCATTTTGCCTTCCTGTTTTTGCTCACCCAGAA
ACGCTGGTGAAAGTAAAAGATGCTGAAGATCAGTTGGGTGCACGAGTGGGTTACATCGAACTGGATCTCA
ACAGCGGTAAGATCCTTGAGAGTTTTCGCCCCGAAGAACGTTTTCCAATGATGAGCACTTTCAAAGTTCT
GCTATGTGGCGCGGTATTATCCCGTATTGACGCCGGGCAAGAGCAACTCGGTCGCCGCATACACTATTCT
CAGAATGACTTGGTTGAGTACTCACCAGTCACAGAAAAGCATCTTACGGATGGCATGACAGTAAGAGAAT
TATGCAGTGCTGCCATAACCATGAGTGATAACACTGCGGCCAACTTACTTCTGACAACTATCGGAGGACC
GAAGGAGCTAACCGCTTTTTTGCACAACATGGGGGATCATGTAACTCGCCTTGATCGTTGGGAACCGGAG
CTGAATGAAGCCATACCAAACGACGAGCGTGACACCACGATGCCTGTAGCAATGGCAACAACGTTGCGCA
AACTATTAACTGGCGAACTACTTACTCTAGCTTCCCGGCAACAATTAATAGACTGGATGGAGGCGGATAA
AGTTGCAGGACCACTTCTGCGCTCGGCCCTTCCGGCTGGCTGGTTTATTGCTGATAAATCTGGAGCCGGT
GAGCGTGGGTCTCGCGGTATCATTGCAGCACTGGGGCCAGATGGTAAGCCCTCCCGTATCGTAGTTATCT
ACACGACGGGGAGTCAGGCAACTATGGATGAACGAAATAGACAGATCGCTGAGATAGGTGCCTCACTGAT
TAAGCATTGGTAATTCGAAATGACCGACCAAGCGACGCCCAACCGGTATCAGCTCACTCAAAGGCGGTAA
TACGGTTATCCACAGAATCAGGGGATAACGCAGGAAAGAACATGTGAGCAAAAGGCCAGCAAAAGGCCAG
GAACCGTAAAAAGGCCGCGTTGCTGGCGTTTTTCCATAGGCTCCGCCCCCCTGACGAGCATCACAAAAAT
CGACGCTCAAGTCAGAGGTGGCGAAACCCGACAGGACTATAAAGATACCAGGCGTTTCCCCCTGGAAGCT
CCCTCGTGCGCTCTCCTGTTCCGACGCTGCCGCTTACCGGATACCTGTCCGCCTTTCTCCCTTCGGGAAG
CGTGGCGCTTTCTCATAGCTCACGCTGTAGGTATCTCAGTTCGGTGTAGGTCGTTCGCTCCAAGCTGGGC
TGTGTGCACGAACCCCCCGTTCAGCCCGACCGCTGCGCCTTATCCGGTAACTATCGTCTTGAGTCCAACC
CGGTAAGACACGACTTATCGCCACTGGCAGCAGCCACTGGTAACAGGATTAGCAGAGCGAGGTATGTAGG
CGGTGCTACAGAGTTCTTGAAGTGGTGGCCTAACTACGGCTACACTAGAAGGACAGTATTTGGTATCTGC
GCTCTGCTGAAGCCAGTTACCTTCGGAAAAAGAGTTGGTAGCTCTTGATCCGGCAAACAAACCACCGCTG
GTAGCGGTGGTTTTTTTGTTTGCAAGCAGCAGATTACGCGCAGAAAAAAAGGATTTCAAGAAGATCCTTT
GATCTTTTCTACGGGGTCTGACGCTCAGTGGAACGAAAACTCACGTTAAGGGATTTTGGTCATGAGATTA
TCAAAAAGGATCTTCACCTAGATCCTTTTATAGTCCGGAAATACAGGAACGCACGCTGGATGGCCCTTCG
CTGGGATGGTGAAACCATGAAAAATGGCAGCTTCAGTGGATTAAGTGGGGGTAATGTGGCCTGTACCCTC
TGGTTGCATAGGTATTCATACGGTTAAAATTTATCAGGCGCGATTGCGGCAGTTTTTCGGGTGGTTTGTT
GCCATTTTTACCTGTCTGCTGCCGTGATCGCGCTGAACGCGTTTTAGCGGTGCGTACAATTAAGGGATTA
TGGTAAATCCACTTACTGTCTGCCCTCGTAGCCATCGAGATAAACCGCAGTACTCCGGCCACGATGCGTC
CGGCGTAGAGGATCGAGATCT
Features (pLannotate 1.2.2; 21 found; start..end, strand, type, name):
    140..517     +  enhancer       CMV enhancer: human cytomegalovirus immediate early enhancer
    519..718     +  promoter       CMV promoter: human cytomegalovirus (CMV) immediate early promoter
    857..989     +  intron         chimeric intron: chimera between introns from human β-globin and immunoglobulin heavy chain genes
   1033..1051    +  promoter       T7 promoter: promoter for bacteriophage T7 RNA polymerase
   1065..1955    +  CDS            HaloTag®: modified bacterial dehalogenase that forms covalent bonds with chloroalkane derivatives
   2010..2480    +  CDS            Nluc (fragment): NanoLuc® luciferase human codon-optimized
   2495..2524    +  misc_feature   MCS (fragment): pUC18/19 multiple cloning site
   2531..2580    +  CDS            SET1 (fragment): solubility-enhancement tag derived from T7 phage gene 10B
   2588..2607    +  terminator     T7 terminator (fragment): transcription terminator for bacteriophage T7 RNA polymerase
   2629..2750    -  polyA_signal   SV40 poly(A) signal: SV40 polyadenylation signal
   2773..2841    -  CDS            large T antigen (fragment): large T antigen from SV40 (simian virus 40)
   2846..2878    +  rep_origin     M13 ori (fragment): M13 bacteriophage origin of replication; arrow indicates direction of (+) strand synthesis
   2879..2930    -  misc_feature   bom (fragment): basis of mobility region from pBR322
   2995..3352    +  promoter       SV40 promoter: SV40 enhancer and early promoter
   3383..4405    +  CDS            hph: KHYB_ECOLX - Experimental evidence at protein level: Swiss-Prot protein existence level 1. The aminoglycoside phosphotransferases achieve inactivation of their antibiotic substrates by phosphorylation. Only phosphorylates hygromycin and closely related compounds such as demethyl analogs and destomycin. From Escherichia coli.
   4444..4492    +  polyA_signal   poly(A) signal: synthetic polyadenylation signal
   4513..4605    -  CDS            tnpA (fragment): TN5P_ECOLX - Also known as tnp. Experimental evidence at protein level: Swiss-Prot protein existence level 1. Mediates transposition of transposon Tn5 by a 'cut and paste' mechanism. First, the monomeric transposase binds the 19 bp inverted DNA repeats flanking the transposon. Then, dimerization of the DNA- bound transposase creates a synaptic DNA complex. After nicking of the first DNA strand, excision of the transposon proceeds through a series of intermediates. The transposase then mediates the insertion of the transposon at a new site by strand transfer. The activity of the wild- type tran
   4648..4752    +  promoter       AmpR promoter: bla
   4753..5613    +  CDS            AmpR: β-lactamase; bla; confers resistance to ampicillin, carbenicillin, and related antibiotics
   5771..6359    -  rep_origin     ori: high-copy-number ColE1/pMB1/pBR322/pUC origin of replication
   6475..6758    +  misc_feature   cer region: ColE1-derived recombination site that helps to maintain plasmids as monomers
