[The description below was written by a language model from this plasmid's Addgene catalogue record and pLannotate feature annotations shown in this document.]
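Description:
CMV HaloTag-LgBiT Vector is a 6.8 kb mammalian expression plasmid built on the pFC27A HaloTag CMV-neo backbone and catalogued as an empty backbone, meaning no additional gene of interest is inserted. In bacteria it is maintained at high copy through a ColE1/pUC-type origin with ampicillin resistance (β-lactamase under its own promoter). A ColE1-derived cer site helps keep the plasmid monomeric.

The expression cassette is driven by the human cytomegalovirus immediate-early enhancer and promoter, followed by a chimeric β-globin/immunoglobulin intron that generally improves mRNA processing and expression. A T7 promoter lies just upstream of the coding region. The open reading frame encodes HaloTag, a modified bacterial dehalogenase that bonds covalently to chloroalkane ligands. After it comes a segment annotated as a NanoLuc fragment, consistent with LgBiT, the large subunit of the split NanoLuc system. A remnant multiple cloning site and an SV40 polyadenylation signal lie downstream, along with several short fragment annotations that are probably incidental matches.

A second cassette places a selectable marker under the SV40 enhancer/early promoter with a synthetic poly(A) signal. The records disagree about this marker: the catalogue lists blasticidin and the backbone name implies neomycin, but the sequence annotation identifies the hygromycin phosphotransferase gene (hph). The mammalian selection should therefore be confirmed against the sequence.

According to the record, the vector supplies HaloTag-LgBiT in cell lines carrying HiBiT-tagged proteins. LgBiT complements the small HiBiT peptide to reconstitute luciferase activity, giving a luminescent readout of the tagged protein, while the HaloTag portion can be labelled with chloroalkane ligands.
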