Addgene plasmid #236917: CMV HaloTag-LgBiT Vector
Purpose: (Empty Backbone) Mammalian expression vector encoding HaloTag(R)-LgBiT for use in HiBiT cell lines
Depositing lab: Promega Corporation.
Backbone
  Vector backbone: pFC27A HaloTag(R) CMV-neo
  Vector type: Mammalian Expression
  Selectable markers: Blasticidin
  Tag / fusion protein: HaloTag (R)-LgBiT (C terminal on backbone)
Growth in bacteria
  Bacterial resistance: Ampicillin, 100 μg/mL
  Growth temperature: 37°C
  Growth strain: DH5alpha
  Copy number: High Copy
Gene/Insert
  Gene/Insert name: None
  Mutation: None
  Tag / fusion protein: HaloTag (R)-LgBiT (C terminal on backbone)
Terms and licenses: Academic/Nonprofit Terms; Industry Terms
How to cite: CMV HaloTag-LgBiT Vector was a gift from Promega Corporation (Addgene plasmid # 236917 ; http://n2t.net/addgene:236917 ; RRID:Addgene_236917)
